Addgene plasmid #117540: pEPOR1CB0028
Purpose: Level1 Golden Gate Cassette: sgRNA cassette for AsCas12a, targeting NbPDS gene in N. benthamiana
Depositing lab: Nicola Patron. Depositing organization: Earlham Institute. Publication: Comparison of efficiency and specificity of CRISPR-associated (Cas) nucleases in plants: An expanded toolkit for precision genome engineering. Raitskin O, Schudoma C, West A, Patron NJ. PLoS One. 2019 Feb 27;14(2):e0211598. doi: 10.1371/journal.pone.0211598. eCollection 2019. PubMed 30811422.
Backbone
  Vector backbone: pICH47751
  Vector type: Plant Expression
Growth in bacteria
  Bacterial resistance: Ampicillin, 100 μg/mL
  Growth temperature: 37°C
  Growth strain: DH5alpha
  Copy number: High Copy
Gene/Insert
  Gene/Insert name: crRNA (AsCas12a)
  Species: Synthetic
  Cloning method: Restriction Enzyme; 5′ cloning site BsaI (destroyed during cloning); 3′ cloning site BsaI (destroyed during cloning)
Terms and licenses: Academic/Nonprofit Terms; Industry Terms: Not Available to Industry
Depositor comments: Compatible with MoClo, GB, loop Please visit https://www.biorxiv.org/content/early/2018/09/20/422766 for BioRxiv preprint
How to cite: pEPOR1CB0028 was a gift from Nicola Patron (Addgene plasmid # 117540 ; http://n2t.net/addgene:117540 ; RRID:Addgene_117540)
