[The description below was written by a language model from this plasmid's Addgene catalogue record and pLannotate feature annotations shown in this document.]
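Description:
pEPOR1CB0028 is a Level 1 Golden Gate cassette plasmid for plant genome editing, built in the pICH47751 backbone, a plant expression acceptor vector. It carries a synthetic CRISPR RNA (crRNA) expression unit for AsCas12a, with the guide directed against the NbPDS gene of Nicotiana benthamiana. The insert was assembled through BsaI sites that were destroyed in the process, as is typical of Type IIS one-pot assembly. The depositor notes that the part is compatible with the MoClo, GoldenBraid and Loop assembly standards, so the cassette is meant to be combined with other Level 1 units, such as a nuclease expression cassette, into higher-order multigene constructs.

The 4,632 nt sequenced record is annotated with nopaline-type left and right T-DNA border repeats flanking the cargo region. Only a short fragment matching the Arabidopsis U6 snRNA consensus promoter was detected there. This suggests a Pol III U6-type promoter drives the crRNA, but the catalogue fields do not name the promoter, and the crRNA itself is not annotated in the feature table. The backbone is a binary-style vector: a high-copy ColE1/pUC-type origin supports propagation in E. coli, while the IncP oriV together with the trfA replication initiator gene provides broad-host-range replication, as used for maintenance in Agrobacterium. Selection is by ampicillin/carbenicillin resistance from the bla gene under its native promoter. A small TetR fragment appears to be a backbone remnant. The construct was deposited as part of a toolkit comparing the efficiency and specificity of different Cas nucleases in plants.
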