Features (pLannotate 1.2.2; 9 found; start..end, strand, type, name):
    167..183     +  promoter       AtU6 promoter (fragment): consensus promoter from the three Arabidopsis U6 snRNA genes (Waibel and Filipowicz, 1990; Nekrasov et al., 2013)
    335..359     +  misc_feature   RB T-DNA repeat: right border repeat from nopaline C58 T-DNA
    471..491     -  CDS            TetR (fragment): tetracycline resistance regulatory protein; tetR
    518..1663    -  CDS            trfA: TRFA_ECOLX - Experimental evidence at protein level: Swiss-Prot protein existence level 1. Also involved in plasmid copy number control, promoting intermolecular coupling of protein bound iterons at oriV, which inhibits replication initiation. From Escherichia coli.
   1999..2587    -  rep_origin     ori: high-copy-number ColE1/pMB1/pBR322/pUC origin of replication
   2758..3618    -  CDS            AmpR: β-lactamase; bla; confers resistance to ampicillin, carbenicillin, and related antibiotics
   3619..3723    -  promoter       AmpR promoter: bla
   3810..4441    -  rep_origin     oriV: incP origin of replication
   4533..4557    +  misc_feature   LB T-DNA repeat: left border repeat from nopaline C58 T-DNA
>Addgene plasmid #117540 | pEPOR1CB0028 | addgene full sequence | sequence record 228059 | Addgene NGS Result
TCTGTGAAGACAAACTAGAATTCGAGCTCGGAGCATCTTCATTCTTAAGATATGAAGATAATCTTCAAAA
GGCCCCTGGGAATCTGAAAGAAGAGAAGCAGGCCCATTTATATGGGAAAGAACAATAGTATTTCTTATAT
AGGCCCATTTAAGTTGAAAACAATCTTCAAAAGTCCCACATCGCTTAGATAAGAAAACGAAGCTGAGTTT
ATATACAGCTAGAGTCGAAGTAGTGATTGTAATTTCTACTCTTGTAGATACGTATCTTCGGCCATGAAGC
TGTTTTTTTCGCTTTACTTGTCTTCTGCACGAAGTGGTTTAAACTATCAGTGTTTGACAGGATATATTGG
CGGGTAAACCTAAGAGAAAAGAGCGTTTATTAGAATAATCGGATATTTAAAAGGGCGTGAAAAGGTTTAT
CCGTTCGTCCATTTGTATGTGCATGCCAACCACAGGGTTCCCCAGATCAGGCGCTGGCTGCTGAACCCCC
AGCCGGAACTGACCCCACAAGGCCCTAGCGTTTGCAATGCACCAGGTCATCATTGACCCAGGCGTGTTCC
ACCAGGCCGCTGCCTCGCAACTCTTCGCAGGCTTCGCCGACCTGCTCGCGCCACTTCTTCACGCGGGTGG
AATCCGATCCGCACATGAGGCGGAAGGTTTCCAGCTTGAGCGGGTACGGCTCCCGGTGCGAGCTGAAATA
GTCGAACATCCGTCGGGCCGTCGGCGACAGCTTGCGGTACTTCTCCCATATGAATTTCGTGTAGTGGTCG
CCAGCAAACAGCACGACGATTTCCTCGTCGATCAGGACCTGGCAACGGGACGTTTTCTTGCCACGGTCCA
GGACGCGGAAGCGGTGCAGCAGCGACACCGATTCCAGGTGCCCAACGCGGTCGGACGTGAAGCCCATCGC
CGTCGCCTGTAGGCGCGACAGGCATTCCTCGGCCTTCGTGTAATACCGGCCATTGATCGACCAGCCCAGG
TCCTGGCAAAGCTCGTAGAACGTGAAGGTGATCGGCTCGCCGATAGGGGTGCGCTTCGCGTACTCCAACA
CCTGCTGCCACACCAGTTCGTCATCGTCGGCCCGCAGCTCGACGCCGGTGTAGGTGATCTTCACGTCCTT
GTTGACGTGGAAAATGACCTTGTTTTGCAGCGCCTCGCGCGGGATTTTCTTGTTGCGCGTGGTGAACAGG
GCAGAGCGGGCCGTGTCGTTTGGCATCGCTCGCATCGTGTCCGGCCACGGCGCAATATCGAACAAGGAAA
GCTGCATTTCCTTGATCTGCTGCTTCGTGTGTTTCAGCAACGCGGCCTGCTTGGCCTCGCTGACCTGTTT
TGCCAGGTCCTCGCCGGCGGTTTTTCGCTTCTTGGTCGTCATAGTTCCTCGCGTGTCGATGGTCATCGAC
TTCGCCAAACCTGCCGCCTCCTGTTCAAGACGACGCGAACGCTCCACGGCGGCCGATGGCGCGGGCAGGG
CAGGGGGAGCCAGTTGCACGCTGTCGCGCTCGATCTTGGCCGTAGCTTGCTGGACCATCGAGCCGACGGA
CTGGAAGGTTTCGCGGGGCGCACGCATGACGGTGCGGCTTGCGATGGTTTCGGCATCCTCGGCGGAAAAC
CCCGCGTCGATCAGTTCTTGCCTGTATGCCTTCCGGTCAAACGTCCGATTCATTCACCCTCCTTGCGGGA
TTGCCCCGACTCACGCCGGGGCAATGTGCCCTTATTCCTGATTTGACCCGCCTGGTGCCTTGGTGTCCAG
ATAATCCACCTTATCGGCAATGAAGTCGGTCCCGTAGACCGTCTGGCCGTCCTTCTCGTACTTGGTATTC
CGAATCTTGCCCTGCACGAATACCAGCGACCCCTTGCCCAAATACTTGCCGTGGGCCTCGGCCTGAGAGC
CAAAACACTTGATGCGGAAGAAGTCGGTGCGCTCCTGCTTGTCGCCGGCATCGTTGCGCCACATCTAGGA
TCTGCCAGGAACCGTAAAAAGGCCGCGTTGCTGGCGTTTTTCCATAGGCTCCGCCCCCCTGACGAGCATC
ACAAAAATCGACGCTCAAGTCAGAGGTGGCGAAACCCGACAGGACTATAAAGATACCAGGCGTTTCCCCC
TGGAAGCTCCCTCGTGCGCTCTCCTGTTCCGACCCTGCCGCTTACCGGATACCTGTCCGCCTTTCTCCCT
TCGGGAAGCGTGGCGCTTTCTCATAGCTCACGCTGTAGGTATCTCAGTTCGGTGTAGGTCGTTCGCTCCA
AGCTGGGCTGTGTGCACGAACCCCCCGTTCAGCCCGACCGCTGCGCCTTATCCGGTAACTATCGTCTTGA
GTCCAACCCGGTAAGACACGACTTATCGCCACTGGCAGCAGCCACTGGTAACAGGATTAGCAGAGCGAGG
TATGTAGGCGGTGCTACAGAGTTCTTGAAGTGGTGGCCTAACTACGGCTACACTAGAAGAACAGTATTTG
GTATCTGCGCTCTGCTGAAGCCAGTTACCTTCGGAAAAAGAGTTGGTAGCTCTTGATCCGGCAAACAAAC
CACCGCTGGTAGCGGTGGTTTTTTTGTTTGCAAGCAGCAGATTACGCGCAGAAAAAAAGGATCTCAAGAA
GATCCTTTGATCTTTTCTACGGGGTCTGACGCTCAGTGGAACGAAAACTCACGTTAAGGGATTTTGGTCA
TGAGATTATCAAAAAGGATCTTCACCTAGATCCTTTTAAATTAAAAATGAAGTTTTAAATCAATCTAAAG
TATATATGAGTAAACTTGGTCTGACAGTTACCAATGCTTAATCAGTGAGGCACCTATCTCAGCGATCTGT
CTATTTCGTTCATCCATAGTTGCCTGACTCCCCGTCGTGTAGATAACTACGATACGGGAGGGCTTACCAT
CTGGCCCCAGTGCTGCAATGATACCGCGAGAACCACGCTCACCGGCTCCAGATTTATCAGCAATAAACCA
GCCAGCCGGAAGGGCCGAGCGCAGAAGTGGTCCTGCAACTTTATCCGCCTCCATCCAGTCTATTAATTGT
TGCCGGGAAGCTAGAGTAAGTAGTTCGCCAGTTAATAGTTTGCGCAACGTTGTTGCCATTGCTACAGGCA
TCGTGGTGTCACGCTCGTCGTTTGGTATGGCTTCATTCAGCTCCGGTTCCCAACGATCAAGGCGAGTTAC
ATGATCCCCCATGTTGTGCAAAAAAGCGGTTAGCTCCTTCGGTCCTCCGATCGTTGTCAGAAGTAAGTTG
GCCGCAGTGTTATCACTCATGGTTATGGCAGCACTGCATAATTCTCTTACTGTCATGCCATCCGTAAGAT
GCTTTTCTGTGACTGGTGAGTACTCAACCAAGTCATTCTGAGAATAGTGTATGCGGCGACCGAGTTGCTC
TTGCCCGGCGTCAATACGGGATAATACCGCGCCACATAGCAGAACTTTAAAAGTGCTCATCATTGGAAAA
CGTTCTTCGGGGCGAAAACTCTCAAGGATCTTACCGCTGTTGAGATCCAGTTCGATGTAACCCACTCGTG
CACCCAACTGATCTTCAGCATCTTTTACTTTCACCAGCGTTTCTGGGTGAGCAAAAACAGGAAGGCAAAA
TGCCGCAAAAAAGGGAATAAGGGCGACACGGAAATGTTGAATACTCATACTCTTCCTTTTTCAATATTAT
TGAAGCATTTATCAAGGTTATTGTCTCATGAGCGGATACATATTTGAATGTATTTAGAAAAATAAACAAA
TAGGGGTTCCGCGCACGAATTGGCCAGCGCTGCCATTTTTGGGGTGAGGCCGTTCGCGGCCGAGGGGCGC
AGCCCCTGGGGGGATGGGAGGCCCGCGTTAGCGGGCCGGGAGGGTTCGAGAAGGGGGGGCACCCCCCTTC
GGCGTGCGCGGTCACGCGCACAGGGCGCAGCCCTGGTTAAAAACAAGGTTTATAAATATTGGTTTAAAAG
CAGGTTAAAAGACAGGTTAGCGGTGGCCGAAAAACGGGCGGAAACCCTTGCAAATGCTGGATTTTCTGCC
TGTGGACAGCCCCTCAAATGTCAATAGGTGCGCCCCTCATCTGTCAGCACTCTGCCCCTCAAGTGTCAAG
GATCGCGCCCCTCATCTGTCAGTAGTCGCGCCCCTCAAGTGTCAATACCGCAGGGCACTTATCCCCAGGC
TTGTCCACATCATCTGTGGGAAACTCGCGTAAAATCAGGCGTTTTCGCCGATTTGCGAGGCTGGCCAGCT
CCACGTCGCCGGCCGAAATCGAGCCTGCCCCTCATCTGTCAACGCCGCGCCGGGTGAGTCGGCCCCTCAA
GTGTCAACGTCCGCCCCTCATCTGTCAGTGAGGGCCAAGTTTTCCGCGAGGTATCCACAACGCCGGCGGC
CGCGGTGTCTCGCACACGGCTTCGACGGCGTTTCTGGCGCGTTTGCAGGGCCATAGACGGCCGCCAGCCC
AGCGGCGAGGGCAACCAGCCCGGTGAGCGTCGCAAAGGAGATCCTGATCTGACTGATGGGCTGCCTGTAT
CGAGTGGTGATTTTGTGCCGAGCTGCCGGTCGGGGAGCTGTTGGCTGGCTGGTGGCAGGATATATTGTGG
TGTAAACAAATTGACGCTTAGACAACTTAATAACACATTGCGGACGTTTTTAATGTACTGGGGTGGATGC
AGTGGGCCCCAC
